Addgene plasmid #67022: pMXsIP GFP-VPS33A
Purpose: human VPS33A ORF was inserted into pMXsIP SPGFP-GS Ci2 vector
Depositing lab: Noboru Mizushima. Depositing organization: The University of Tokyo. Publication: The HOPS complex mediates autophagosome-lysosome fusion through interaction with syntaxin 17. Jiang P, Nishimura T, Sakamaki Y, Itakura E, Hatta T, Natsume T, Mizushima N. Mol Biol Cell. 2014 Apr;25(8):1327-37. doi: 10.1091/mbc.E13-08-0447. Epub 2014 Feb 19. PubMed 24554770.
Backbone
  Vector backbone: pMXs-IP
  Backbone manufacturer: Dr. Toshio Kitamura of the University of Tokyo
  Backbone size w/o insert (bp): 5847
  Vector type: Mammalian Expression, Retroviral
  Selectable markers: Puromycin
Growth in bacteria
  Bacterial resistance: Ampicillin, 100 μg/mL
  Growth temperature: 37°C
  Growth strain: DH5alpha
  Copy number: High Copy
Gene/Insert
  Gene/Insert name: Vacuolar protein sorting 33 homolog A (S. cerevisiae) (VPS33A)
  Species: H. sapiens (human)
  Entrez Gene: VPS33A (a.k.a. MPSPS)
  Tag / fusion protein: GFP (N terminal on backbone)
  Cloning method: Restriction Enzyme; 5′ cloning site XhoI (not destroyed); 3′ cloning site NotI (not destroyed)
  Sequencing primers: 5′ CGACCACTACCAGCAGAACA
Terms and licenses: Academic/Nonprofit Terms; Industry Terms: Not Available to Industry
Depositor comments: The P21R mutation in VPS33A has no functional consequence.
How to cite: pMXsIP GFP-VPS33A was a gift from Noboru Mizushima (Addgene plasmid # 67022 ; http://n2t.net/addgene:67022 ; RRID:Addgene_67022)
