[The description below was written by a language model from this plasmid's Addgene catalogue record.]
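Description:
pMXsIP GFP-VPS33A is a retroviral mammalian expression plasmid built on the pMXs-IP backbone (about 5.8 kb without insert). It is propagated in E. coli as a high-copy plasmid under ampicillin selection, and transduced mammalian cells are selected with puromycin. No feature table is provided, so the promoter and other regulatory elements are not explicitly recorded. In general, pMXs-family vectors are Moloney murine leukemia virus-derived: the long terminal repeats flank a packaging signal and the cargo, the 5′ LTR drives transcription after integration, and the "IP" designation refers to an IRES-puromycin resistance cassette downstream of the cloning site. In that arrangement the gene of interest and the selection marker are translated from a single bicistronic transcript.

The payload is the human VPS33A open reading frame, inserted between XhoI and NotI sites (both retained) of a derivative vector, pMXsIP SPGFP-GS Ci2, which supplies GFP on the backbone. The result is an N-terminal GFP-VPS33A fusion. The depositor notes that the insert carries a P21R substitution in VPS33A, which is stated to have no functional consequence.

VPS33A is a Sec1/Munc18-family subunit of the HOPS tethering complex. The associated publication concerns the role of HOPS in autophagosome-lysosome fusion through its interaction with syntaxin 17. The construct is therefore suited to making retrovirus in a packaging cell line and generating puromycin-selected cells that stably express fluorescent VPS33A, for example for localization imaging or for pull-down of interacting partners through the GFP tag.
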