>Addgene plasmid #67022 | pMXsIP GFP-VPS33A | addgene partial sequence | sequence record 120798 | pMRXIP-fwd 5'-ggtggaccatcctctagact-3'
AGGGCGAGGAGCTGTTCACCGGGGTGGTGCCCATCCTGGTCGAGCTGGACGGCGACGTAAACGGCCACAA
GTTCAGCGTGTCCGGCGAGGGCGAGGGCGATGCCACCTACGGCAAGCTGACCCTGAAGTTCATCTGCACC
ACCGGCAAGCTGCCCGTGCCCTGGCCCACCCTCGTGACCACCCTGACCTACGGCGTGCAGTGCTTCAGCC
GCTACCCCGACCACATGAAGCAGCACGACTTCTTCAAGTCCGCCATGCCCGAAGGCTACGTCCAGGAGCG
CACCATCTTCTTCAAGGACGACGGCAACTACAAGACCCGCGCCGAGGTGAAGTTCGAGGGCGACACCCTG
GTGAACCGCATCGAGCTGAAGGGCATCGACTTCAAGGAGGACGGCAACATCCTGGGGCACAAGCTGGAGT
ACAACTACAACAGCCACAACGTCTATATCATGGCCGACAAGCAGAAGAACGGCATCAAGGTGAACTTCAA
GATCCGCCACAACATCGAGGACGGCAGCGTGCAGCTCGCCGACCACTACCAGCAGAACACCCCCATCGGC
GACGGCCCCGTGCTGCTGCCCGACAACCACTACCTGAGCACCCAGTCCGCCCTGAGCAAAGACCCCAACG
AGAAGCGCGATCACATGGTCCTGCTGGAGTTCGTGACCGCCGCCGGGATCACTCTCGGCATGGACGAGCT
GTACAAGGGTGGCGGTGGCTCGGGCGGTGGTGGGTCGGGTGGCGGCGGATCTATCGATGAATTGAATTCA
CGCGTTCGCGAGTTAACGGATCCCTCGAGCATGGCGGCTCATCTGTCCTACGGCCGAGTGAACCTAAACG
TGTTGCGCGAGGCGGTGCGTCCCGAGCTGCGCGAGTTCCTGGACAAGTGCGCAGGAAGCAAGGCAATAGT
TTGGGATGAATACCTAACTGGACCCTTTGGCCTGAT
