>Addgene plasmid #67022 | pMXsIP GFP-VPS33A | addgene partial sequence | sequence record 266324 | Addgene Partial NGS Result
CCCSCCCCTAACGTTACTGGCCGAAGCCGCTTGGAATAAGGCCGGTGTGCGTTTGTCTATATGTTATTTT
CCACCATATTGCCGTCTTTTGGCAATGTGAGGGCCCGGAAACCTGGCCCTGTCTTCTTGACGAGCATTCC
TAGGGGTCTTTCCCCTCTCGCCAAAGGAATGCAAGGTCTGTTGAATGTCGTGAAGGAAGCAGTTCCTCTG
GAAGCTTCTTGAAGACAAACAACGTCTGTAGCGACCCTTTGCAGGCAGCGGAACCCCCCACCTGGCGACA
GGTGCCTCTGCGGCCAAAAGCCACGTGTATAAGATACACCTGCAAAGGCGGCACAACCCCAGTGCCACGT
TGTGAGTTGGATAGTTGTGGAAAGAGTCAAATGGCTCTCCTCAAGCGTATTCAACAAGGGGCTGAAGGAT
GCCCAGAAGGTACCCCATTGTATGGGATCTGATCTGGGGCCTCGGTGCACATGCTTTACATGTGTTTAGT
CGAGGTTAAAAAAACGTCTAGGCCCCCCGAACCACGGGGACGTGGTTTTCCTTTGAAAAACACGATGATA
ATATGGCCACAACCATGGTTACCGAGTACAAGCCCACGGTGCGCCTCGCCACCCGCGACGACGTCCCCAG
GGCCGTACGCACCCTCGCCGCCGCGTTCGCCGACTACCCCGCCACGCGCCACACCGTCGATCCGGACCGC
CACATCGAGCGGGTCACCGAGCTGCAAGAACTCTTCCTCACGCGCGTCGGGCTCGACATCGGCAAGGTGT
GGGTCGCGGACGACGGCGCCGCGGTGGCGGTCTGGACCACGCCGGAGAGCGTCGAAGCGGGGGCGGTGTT
CGCCGAGATCGGCCCGCGCATGGCCGAGTTGAGCGGTTCCCGGCTGGCCGCGCAGCAACAGATGGAAGGC
CTCCTGGCGCCGCACCGGCCCAAGGAGCCCGCGTGGTTCCTGGCCACCGTCGGCGTCTCGCCCGACCACC
AGGGCAAGGGTCTGGGCAGCGCCGTCGTGCTCCCCGGAGTGGAGGCGGCCGAGCGCGCCGGGGTGCCCGC
CTTCCTGGAGACCTCCGCGCCCCGCAACCTCCCCTTCTACGAGCGGCTCGGCTTCACCGTCACCGCCGAC
GTCGAGGTGCCCGAAGGACCGCGCACCTGGTGCATGACCCGCAAGCCCGGTGCCTGAGTCGACGATAAAA
TAAAAGATTTTATTTAGTCTCCAGAAAAAGGGGGGAATGAAAGACCCCACCTGTAGGTTTGGCAAGCTAG
CTTAAGTAACGCCATTTTGCAAGGCATGGAAAAATACATAACTGAGAATAGAGAAGTTCAGATCAAGGTC
AGGAACAGATGGAACAGCTGAATATGGGCCAAACAGGATATCTGTGGTAAGCAGTTCCTGCCCCGGCTCA
GGGCCAAGAACAGATGGAACAGCTGAATATGGGCCAAACAGGATATCTGTGGTAAGCAGTTCCTGCCCCG
GCTCAGGGCCAAGAACAGATGGTCCCCAGATGCGGTCCAGCCCTCAGCAGTTTCTAGAGAACCATCAGAT
GTTTCCAGGGTGCCCCAAGGACCTGAAATGACCCTGTGCCTTATTTGAACTAACCAATCAGTTCGCTTCT
CGCTTCTGTTCGCGCGCTTCTGCTCCCCGAGCTCAATAAAAGAGCCCACAACCCCTCACTCGGGGCGCCA
GTCCTCCGATTGACTGAGTCGCCCGGGTACCCGTGTATCCAATAAACCCTCTTGCAGTTGCATCCGACTT
GTGGTCTCGCTGTTCCTTGGGAGGGTCTCCTCTGAGTGATTGACTACCCGTCAGCGGGGGTCTTTCACAT
GCAGCATGTATCAAAATTAATTTGGTTTTTTTTCTTAAGTATTTACATTAAATGGCCATAGTTGCATTAA
TGAATCGGCCAACGCGCGGGGAGAGGCGGTTTGCGTATTGGGCGCTCTTCCGCTTCCTCGCTCACTGACT
CGCTGCGCTCGGTCGTTCGGCTGCGGCGAGCGGTATCAGCTCACTCAAAGGCGGTAATACGGTTATCCAC
AGAATCAGGGGATAACGCAGGAAAGAACATGTGAGCAAAAGGCCAGCAAAAGGCCAGGAACCGTAAAAAG
GCCGCGTTGCTGGCGTTTTTCCATAGGCTCCGCCCCCCTGACGAGCATCACAAAAATCGACGCTCAAGTC
AGAGGTGGCGAAACCCGACAGGACTATAAAGATACCAGGCGTTTCCCCCTGGAAGCTCCCTCGTGCGCTC
TCCTGTTCCGACCCTGCCGCTTACCGGATACCTGTCCGCCTTTCTCCCTTCGGGAAGCGTGGCGCTTTCT
CATAGCTCACGCTGTAGGTATCTCAGTTCGGTGTAGGTCGTTCGCTCCAAGCTGGGCTGTGTGCACGAAC
CCCCCGTTCAGCCCGACCGCTGCGCCTTATCCGGTAACTATCGTCTTGAGTCCAACCCGGTAAGACACGA
CTTATCGCCACTGGCAGCAGCCACTGGTAACAGGATTAGCAGAGCGAGGTATGTAGGCGGTGCTACAGAG
TTCTTGAAGTGGTGGCCTAACTACGGCTACACTAGAAGAACAGTATTTGGTATCTGCGCTCTGCTGAAGC
CAGTTACCTTCGGAAAAAGAGTTGGTAGCTCTTGATCCGGCAAACAAACCACCGCTGGTAGCGGTGGTTT
TTTTGTTTGCAAGCAGCAGATTACGCGCAGAAAAAAAGGATCTCAAGAAGATCCTTTGATCTTTTCTACG
GGGTCTGACGCTCAGTGGAACGAAAACTCACGTTAAGGGATTTTGGTCATGAGATTATCAAAAAGGATCT
TCACCTAGATCCTTTTGCGGCCGGCCGCAAATCAATCTAAAGTATATATGAGTAAACTTGGTCTGACAGT
TACCAATGCTTAATCAGTGAGGCACCTATCTCAGCGATCTGTCTATTTCGTTCATCCATAGTTGCCTGAC
TCCCCGTCGTGTAGATAACTACGATACGGGAGGGCTTACCATCTGGCCCCAGTGCTGCAATGATACCGCG
AGACCCACGCTCACCGGCTCCAGATTTATCAGCAATAAACCAGCCAGCCGGAAGGGCCGAGCGCAGAAGT
GGTCCTGCAACTTTATCCGCCTCCATCCAGTCTATTAATTGTTGCCGGGAAGCTAGAGTAAGTAGTTCGC
CAGTTAATAGTTTGCGCAACGTTGTTGCCATTGCTACAGGCATCGTGGTGTCACGCTCGTCGTTTGGTAT
GGCTTCATTCAGCTCCGGTTCCCAACGATCAAGGCGAGTTACATGATCCCCCATGTTGTGCAAAAAAGCG
GTTAGCTCCTTCGGTCCTCCGATCGTTGTCAGAAGTAAGTTGGCCGCAGTGTTATCACTCATGGTTATGG
CAGCACTGCATAATTCTCTTACTGTCATGCCATCCGTAAGATGCTTTTCTGTGACTGGTGAGTACTCAAC
CAAGTCATTCTGAGAATAGTGTATGCGGCGACCGAGTTGCTCTTGCCCGGCGTCAATACGGGATAATACC
GCGCCACATAGCAGAACTTTAAAAGTGCTCATCATTGGAAAACGTTCTTCGGGGCGAAAACTCTCAAGGA
TCTTACCGCTGTTGAGATCCAGTTCGATGTAACCCACTCGTGCACCCAACTGATCTTCAGCATCTTTTAC
TTTCACCAGCGTTTCTGGGTGAGCAAAAACAGGAAGGCAAAATGCCGCAAAAAAGGGAATAAGGGCGACA
CGGAAATGTTGAATACTCATACTCTTCCTTTTTCAATATTATTGAAGCATTTATCAGGGTTATTGTCTCA
TGAGCGGATACATATTTGAATGTATTTAGAAAAATAAACAAATAGGGGTTCCGCGCACATTTCCCCGAAA
AGTGCCACCTGCATAATGAAAGACCCCACCTGTAGGTTTGGCAAGCTAGCTTAAGTAACGCCATTTTGCA
AGGCATGGAAAAATACATAACTGAGAATAGAAAAGTTCAGATCAAGGTCAGGAACAGATGGAACAGCTGA
ATATGGGCCAAACAGGATATCTGTGGTAAGCAGTTCCTGCCCCGGCTCAGGGCCAAGAACAGATGGAACA
GCTGAATATGGGCCAAACAGGATATCTGTGGTAAGCAGTTCCTGCCCCGGCTCAGGGCCAAGAACAGATG
GTCCCCAGATGCGGTCCAGCCCTCAGCAGTTTCTAGAGAACCATCAGATGTTTCCAGGGTGCCCCAAGGA
CCTGAAATGACCCTGTGCCTTATTTGAACTAACCAATCAGTTCGCTTCTCGCTTCTGTTCGCGCGCTTCT
GCTCCCCGAGCTCAATAAAAGAGCCCACAACCCCTCACTCGGCGCGCCAGTCCTCCGATTGACTGAGTCG
CCCGGGTACCCGTGTATCCAATAAACCCTCTTGCAGTTGCATCCGACTTGTGGTCTCGCTGTTCCTTGGG
AGGGTCTCCTCTGAGTGATTGACTACCCGTCAGCGGGGGTCTTTCATTTGGGGGCTCGTCCGGGATCGGG
AGACCCCTGCCCAGGGACCACCGACCCACCACCGGGAGGTAAGCTGGCCAGCAACTTATCTGTGTCTGTC
CGATTGTCTAGTGTCTATGACTGATTTTATGCGCCTGCGTCGGTACTAGTTAGCTAACTAGCTCTGTATC
TGGCGGACCCGTGGTGGAACTGACGAGTTCGGAACACCCGGCCGCAACCCTGGGAGACGTCCCAGGGACT
TCGGGGGCCGTTTTTGTGGCCCGACCTGAGTCCAAAAATCCCGATCGTTTTGGACTCTTTGGTGCACCCC
CCTAATAGGAGGGATATGTGGTTCTGGTAGGAGACGAGAACCTAAAACAGTTCCCGCCTCCGTCTGAATT
TTTGCTTTCGGTTTGGGACCGAAGCCGCGCCGCGCGTCTTGTCTGCTGCAGCATCGTTCTGTGTTGTCTC
TGTCTGACTGTGTTTCTGTATTTGTCTGAAAATTAGGGCCAGACTGTTACCACTCCCTTAAGTTTGACCT
TAGGTCACTGGAAAGATGTCGAGCGGATCGCTCACAACCAGTCGGTAGATGTCAAGAAGAGACGTTGGGT
TACCTTCTGCTCTGCAGAATGGCCAACCTTTAACGTCGGATGGCCGCGAGACGGCACCTTTAACCGAGAC
CTCATCACCCAGGTTAAGATCAAGGTCTTTTCACCTGGCCCGCATGGACACCCAGACCAGGTCCCCTACA
TCGTGACCTGGGAAGCCTTGGCTTTTGACCCCCCTCCCTGGGTCAAGCCCTTTGTACACCCTAAGCCTCC
GCCTCCTCTTCCTCCATCCGCCCCGTCTCTCCCCCTTGAACCTCCTCGTTCGACCCCGCCTCGATCCTCC
CTTTATCCAGCCCTCACTCCTTCTCTAGGCGCCCCCATATGGCCATATGAGATCTTATATGGGGCACCCC
CGCCCCTTGTAAACTTCCCTGACCCTGACATGACAAGAGTTACTAACAGCCCCTCTCTCCAAGCTCACTT
ACAGGCTCTCTACTTAGTCCAGCACGAAGTCTGGAGACCTCTGGCGGCAGCCTACCAAGAACAACTGGAC
CGACCGGTGGTACCTCACCCTTACCGAGTCGGCGACACAGTGTGGGTCCGCCGACACCAGACTAAGAACC
TAGAACCTCGCTGGAAAGGACCTTACACAGTCCTGCTGACCACCCCCACCGCCCTCAAAGTAGACGGCAT
CGCAGCTTGGATACACGCCGCCCACGTGAAGGCTGCCGACCCCGGGGGTGGACCATCCTCTAGACTGCCG
GATCTAGCTAGTTAATTAAGGATCTGCCATGGTGAGCAAGGGCGAGGAGCTGTTCACCGGGGTGGTGCCC
ATCCTGGTCGAGCTGGACGGCGACGTAAACGGCCACAAGTTCAGCGTGTCCGGCGAGGGCGAGGGCGATG
CCACCTACGGCAAGCTGACCCTGAAGTTCATCTGCACCACCGGCAAGCTGCCCGTGCCCTGGCCCACCCT
CGTGACCACCCTGACCTACGGCGTGCAGTGCTTCAGCCGCTACCCCGACCACATGAAGCAGCACGACTTC
TTCAAGTCCGCCATGCCCGAAGGCTACGTCCAGGAGCGCACCATCTTCTTCAAGGACGACGGCAACTACA
AGACCCGCGCCGAGGTGAAGTTCGAGGGCGACACCCTGGTGAACCGCATCGAGCTGAAGGGCATCGACTT
CAAGGAGGACGGCAACATCCTGGGGCACAAGCTGGAGTACAACTACAACAGCCACAACGTCTATATCATG
GCCGACAAGCAGAAGAACGGCATCAAGGTGAACTTCAAGATCCGCCACAACATCGAGGACGGCAGCGTGC
AGCTCGCCGACCACTACCAGCAGAACACCCCCATCGGCGACGGCCCCGTGCTGCTGCCCGACAACCACTA
CCTGAGCACCCAGTCCGCCCTGAGCAAAGACCCCAACGAGAAGCGCGATCACATGGTCCTGCTGGAGTTC
GTGACCGCCGCCGGGATCACTCTCGGCATGGACGAGCTGTACAAGGGTGGCGGTGGCTCGGGCGGTGGTG
GGTCGGGTGGCGGCGGATCTATCGATGAATTGAATTCACGCGTTCGCGAGTTAACGGATCCCTCGAGCAT
GGCGGCTCATCTGTCCTACGGCCGAGTGAACCTAAACGTGTTGCGCGAGGCGGTGCGTCGCGAGCTGCGC
GAGTTCCTGGACAAGTGCGCAGGAAGCAAGGCAATAGTTTGGGATGAATACCTAACTGGACCCTTTGGCC
TGATTGCACAGTATTCACTATTGAAGGAACATGAAGTGGAAAAAATGTTCACACTTAAAGGAAATCGTTT
GCCGGCAGCTGATGTGAAGAATATAATTTTTTTTGTCAGACCCAGGCTAGAGTTGATGGATATAATCGCT
GAAAACGTGCTCAGTGAAGATAGACGAGGCCCAACGAGAGATTTTCATATTCTGTTTGTGCCACGCCGTA
GCCTGTTGTGCGAACAGCGGTTGAAGGATCTGGGTGTCTTGGGATCCTTTATTCACAGGGAGGAGTACAG
CTTAGATCTCATTCCATTCGATGGGGATCTCTTATCCATGGAATCAGAGGGTGCATTCAAAGAGTGCTAC
CTGGAGGGTGACCAGACGAGCCTGTACCACGCAGCCAAGGGGCTGATGACCCTGCAAGCTCTGTATGGAA
CGATCCCCCAGATCTTTGGGAAAGGAGAATGCGCTCGGCAAGTGGCCAATATGATGATCAGGATGAAGAG
AGAGTTTACAGGAAGCCAGAATTCAATATTTCCTGTTTTTGATAATCTCTTGTTGCTTGATCGGAATGTG
GATTTATTAACACCTCTTGCCACTCAGCTGACATATGAAGGACTCATTGATGAAATTTATGGCATTCAGA
ACAGTTATGTGAAATTACCTCCAGAGAAATTTGCACCTAAGAAACAGGGCGATGGTGGTAAGGACCTCCC
CACGGAAGCAAAGAAGCTGCAGCTGAATTCTGCAGAGGAGCTCTATGCTGAGATCCGAGATAAGAACTTC
AACGCAGTTGGCTCTGTGCTCAGCAAGAAAGCAAAGATCATCTCTGCAGCATTCGAGGAAAGACACAATG
CTAAGACCGTGGGGGAGATCAAGCAGTTTGTTTCCCAGTTGCCCCACATGCAGGCAGCAAGGGGCTCGCT
TGCAAACCATACCTCAATTGCAGAATTGATCAAAGATGTCACTACTTCTGAAGACTTTTTTGATAAATTA
ACCGTGGAACAGGAGTTTATGTCTGGAATAGACACTGATAAGGTCAACAATTACATTGAGGATTGTATCG
CCCAAAAGCACTCGTTGATCAAGGTGTTAAGACTAGTTTGCCTCCAATCCGTGTGTAATAGTGGGCTCAA
ACAAAAAGTTTTGGATTATTACAAAAGAGAGATTCTCCAGACATACGGCTATGAGCACATATTGACCTTA
CACAACCTGGAGAAGGCCGGCCTGCTGAAACCGCAGACGGGGGGCAGAAACAATTACCCAACTATACGGA
AAACATTACGCCTCTGGATGGATGATGTTAATGAGCAAAACCCCACGGACATATCGTATGTGTACAGTGG
GTATGCCCCGCTCAGTGTGCGGCTGGCCCAGCTGCTTTCCCGGCCTGGCTGGCGGAGCATCGAGGAGGTC
CTCCGCATCCTCCCAGGGCCCCACTTTGAGGAGCGGCAGCCACTGCCCACAGGACTGCAGAAGAAACGTC
AACCGGGAGAAAACCGAGTGACTCTGATATTTTTCCTTGGGGGCGTAACCTTCGCTGAAATTGCTGCCCT
GCGATTTCTCTCCCAGTTGGAAGATGGAGGTACAGAATATGTCATTGCCACCACTAAACTAATGAATGGA
ACCAGTTGGATAGAGGCTCTGATGGAAAAACCTTTCTAGGCGGCC
